>Addgene plasmid #18848 | pAG416GPD-Cerulean-YPT1 | addgene partial sequence | sequence record 24738 | EGFP-C 5'-CATGGTCCTGCTGGAGTTCGTG-3'
CCGNCTCCGGCAGGNGAGCTGTCAGGGTGGACCAGGTGGTGGACATCAAACAAGTTTGTACAAAAAAGCA
GGCTTCCAGCTGACCACCATGAATAGCGAGTACGATTACCTGTTCAAACTGCTGTTGATCGGGAATTCCG
GTGTCGGGAAGTCCTGTTTACTTTTGAGGTTTTCGGACGACACATATACCAACGACTACATCTCCACAAT
TGGAGTGGACTTCAAGATTAAGACTGTAGAACTGGACGGCAAGACTGTAAAGCTACAGATTTGGGACACT
GCAGGTCAAGAACGTTTCCGTACTATCACTTCATCTTACTACCGTGGTTCGCATGGGATCATTATCGTGT
ATGATGTCACTGACCAAGAATCCTTCAACGGCGTGAAGATGTGGCTGCAAGAGATTGATCGGTATGCAAC
CTCAACAGTGTTGAAGCTATTGGTAGGTAACAAGTGTGATTTAAAGGACAAGCGTGTCGTGGAATATGAC
GTGGCAAAGGAATTTGCGGACGCGAATAAGATGCCGTTCTTAGAGACTAGTGCTTTGGACTCCACCAACG
TCGAGGATGCGTTTTTAACCATGGCTAGACAAATCAAGGAAAGTATGTCCCAACAAAACCTGAACGAAAC
CACTCAGAAGAAGGAAGACAAAGGGAACGTCAACCTGAAGGGACAGAGTTTAACCAAACCNGGGGGGNGG
TTTTAGGGATTTCGCGGGNNCCCTTCNGGNNNNCCCNCGGNCNNNNNNGNGGNNCNNANNNNTNNNTNNN
NNNNNNNNTNACTTCCCCCCCNCCCCCATTCCGTTNAACGAAAGGAGGATTAACNN
