[The description below was written by a language model from this plasmid's Addgene catalogue record.]
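Description:
pAG416GPD-Cerulean-YPT1 is a yeast expression plasmid built on the pAG416GPD backbone, which the record traces to pRS416. It is propagated in E. coli under ampicillin selection. The record gives no feature table and does not list the yeast marker or replication elements. By the usual naming convention of the pRS416 family, "416" indicates a centromeric (CEN/ARS), low-copy shuttle vector carrying the URA3 auxotrophic marker, but this is inferred from the name rather than stated. Likewise, "GPD" in the name points to the strong constitutive glyceraldehyde-3-phosphate dehydrogenase promoter as the driver of expression, although the promoter is not itemised in the catalogue fields.

The insert is the Saccharomyces cerevisiae gene YPT1 (YFL038C), about 620 bp. It encodes a small Rab-family GTPase known for its role in ER-to-Golgi vesicle trafficking. It was introduced by Gateway recombination, despite the cloning method field reading "restriction enzyme", and the recombination sites flanking the gene are noted as retained. The cyan fluorescent protein Cerulean is fused to the N terminus of Ypt1. This orientation leaves the C terminus free, which matters for Rab proteins because they are prenylated there for membrane attachment.

The resulting fusion allows the localisation of Ypt1 to be followed by fluorescence microscopy in living yeast. The associated publication concerns the disruption of cellular Rab homeostasis by the Parkinson's disease protein alpha-synuclein, so the plasmid fits the study of Rab localisation and trafficking in yeast models of alpha-synuclein toxicity.
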