Addgene plasmid #18848: pAG416GPD-Cerulean-YPT1
Depositing lab: Susan Lindquist. Depositing organization: Whitehead Institute for Biomedical Research. Publication: The Parkinson's disease protein alpha-synuclein disrupts cellular Rab homeostasis. Gitler AD, Bevis BJ, Shorter J, Strathearn KE, Hamamichi S, Su LJ, Caldwell KA, Caldwell GA, Rochet JC, McCaffery JM, Barlowe C, Lindquist S. Proc Natl Acad Sci U S A. 2008 Jan 8. 105(1):145-50. 10.1073/pnas.0710685105 PubMed 18162536.
Backbone
  Vector backbone: pAG416GPD
  Backbone manufacturer: pRS416
  Backbone size w/o insert (bp): 7497
  Vector type: Yeast Expression
Growth in bacteria
  Bacterial resistance: Ampicillin, 100 μg/mL
  Growth temperature: 37°C
  Growth strain: DH5alpha
  Copy number: Unknown
Gene/Insert
  Gene/Insert name: YPT1
  Species: S. cerevisiae (budding yeast)
  Insert size (bp): 620
  Entrez Gene: YPT1 (a.k.a. YFL038C)
  Tag / fusion protein: Cerulean (N terminal on insert)
  Cloning method: Restriction Enzyme; 5′ cloning site GATEWAY CLONING (not destroyed); 3′ cloning site GATEWAY CLONING (not destroyed)
  Sequencing primers: 5′ EGFP-C
Terms and licenses: Academic/Nonprofit Terms; Industry Terms: Not Available to Industry
How to cite: pAG416GPD-Cerulean-YPT1 was a gift from Susan Lindquist (Addgene plasmid # 18848 ; http://n2t.net/addgene:18848 ; RRID:Addgene_18848)
